>Addgene plasmid #31816 | MSCV-ERK5-AEF | addgene partial sequence | sequence record 36970 | pLXSN-5
ACTCCTTCTCTGGCGCCGGAATTAGATCTCTCGACTAGCCTCGAGAATTCACGCGTGGTACCTCTAGAGT
CGACCCACCATGGCCGAACCGCTGAAGGAGGAGGACGGCGAAGATGGCTCTGGGGAGCCCCCTGGGAGGG
TGAAGGCAGAACCCGTTCACACCGCTGCCTCTGTGGTGGCCAAGAACCTGGCCCTGCTCAAAGCCCGCTC
CTTCGACGTGACCTTTGACGTGGGGGACGAGTACGAGATCATCGAGACCATAGGCAATGGGGCCTACGGG
GTGGTGTCTTCGGCGCGCCGCCGCCTCACGGGCCAGCAGGTGGCCATCAAGAAGATACCTAATGCTTTTG
ATGTGGTGACCAATGCCAAACGGACCCTCAGGGAGCTGAAGATCCTCAAACACTTCAAACACGACAATAT
CATCGCCATCAAGGACATCCTGAAGCCTACTGTGCCCTATGGAGAATTCAGATCTGTCTATGTGGTACTG
GACCTCATGGAGAGCGACCTACACCAGATCATTCACTCTTCACAGCCGCTCACCCTGGAACATGTGAGAT
ACTTCCTGTACCAGCTGCTTCGGGGCCTCAAATACATGCACTCTGCTCAGGTCATCCACCGTGATCTTAA
ACCCTCTAACGTTCTGGTCAATGAGAACTGTGAGCTCAAGATCGGTGACTTTGGAATGGCCCGTGGCCTC
TGTACTTCCCCTGCCGAGCACCAGTACTTCATGGCTGAGTTTGTGGCTACTCGCTGGTACCGTGCCCCGG
AGCTCATGCTTTCCCTGCACGAGTATACGCAGGCAATCGACCTCTGGTCTGTGGGCTGCATCTTTGGTGA
GATGCTGGCTCGGCGCCAGCTCTTCCCATGGCAAAAACTACGTGCACCAGTTACAGCTGATCATGATGGT
GTTGGGNAACTCCGTCACCAGCTGTGATTCA
