[The description below was written by a language model from this plasmid's Addgene catalogue record.]
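Description:
MSCV-ERK5-AEF is a retroviral mammalian expression plasmid built on the pMSCVpuro backbone (murine stem cell virus vector, about 6.3 kb without insert). It is maintained in bacteria as a high-copy plasmid under ampicillin selection, and it carries a puromycin resistance marker for selecting transduced or transfected mammalian cells. As with other MSCV vectors, the region between the long terminal repeats is intended to be packaged into retroviral particles in a suitable packaging cell line and then stably integrated into target cells. The record lists the promoter driving the insert as "PCMV-LTR", that is, expression from the viral LTR. No feature table is provided, so the exact arrangement of elements cannot be confirmed beyond the catalogue fields.

The insert is mouse Erk5 (Mapk7, also known as BMK1), a mitogen-activated protein kinase, carrying the T219A and Y221F substitutions. These changes convert the TEY dual-phosphorylation motif in the activation loop to AEF, giving a kinase that cannot be activated by its upstream kinase; such mutants are commonly used as non-activatable or dominant-negative controls. The cDNA was moved from an earlier pCI construct into a pBS-IRES intermediate and then transferred as a NotI fragment into the NotI site of the MSCV-puro vector, with both NotI sites retained. The passage through pBS-IRES suggests an IRES may accompany the fragment, but the record does not say so explicitly. Repository sequencing also found an additional conservative L-to-V change at residue 188, which the depositor states should not affect function. The associated study concerns ERK5-dependent transcriptional regulation of tissue-specific genes, consistent with using this construct to block or probe ERK5 signalling in stably transduced cells.
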