Addgene plasmid #31816: MSCV-ERK5-AEF
Depositing lab: Astar Winoto. Depositing organization: University of California, Berkeley. Publication: Transcriptional regulation of tissue-specific genes by the ERK5 mitogen-activated protein kinase. Sohn SJ, Li D, Lee LK, Winoto A. Mol Cell Biol. 2005 Oct;25(19):8553-66. 10.1128/MCB.25.19.8553-8566.2005 PubMed 16166637.
Backbone
  Vector backbone: pMSCVpuro
  Backbone manufacturer: Clontech
  Backbone size w/o insert (bp): 6300
  Vector type: Mammalian Expression, Retroviral
  Selectable markers: Puromycin
Growth in bacteria
  Bacterial resistance: Ampicillin, 100 μg/mL
  Growth temperature: 37°C
  Growth strain: Stbl3
  Copy number: High Copy
Gene/Insert
  Gene/Insert name: Erk5
  Species: M. musculus (mouse)
  Mutation: T219A and Y221F
  Entrez Gene: Mapk7 (a.k.a. BMK-1, BMK1, ERK-5, ERK5, Erk5-T, PRKM7, b2b2346Clo)
  Promoter: PCMV-LTR
  Cloning method: Restriction Enzyme; 5′ cloning site NotI (not destroyed); 3′ cloning site NotI (not destroyed)
  Sequencing primers: 5′ MSCV primer; 3′ MSCV reverse
Terms and licenses: Academic/Nonprofit Terms; Industry Terms: Not Available to Industry
Depositor comments: ERK5-AEF was added by shuttling the NheI(blunted)-NotI cDNA fragments from a previously described pCI plasmid construct (Kasler et al, 2000) into pBS-IRES and then cloning the NotI fragments into the NotI site of the MSCV-puro vector. Addgene sequencing results found an additional L->V point mutation at residue 188. This is a conservative change and depositor says this should not alter the function of this construct.
How to cite: MSCV-ERK5-AEF was a gift from Astar Winoto (Addgene plasmid # 31816 ; http://n2t.net/addgene:31816 ; RRID:Addgene_31816)
